>Addgene plasmid #223004 | pMB20 | addgene full sequence | sequence record 444198 | Addgene NGS Result
CCCGCCGATGACGCGGGACAAGCCGTTTTACGTTTGGAACTGACAGAACCGCAACGTTGAAGGAGCCACT
CAGCCGCGGGTTTCTGGAGTTTAATGAGCTAAGCACATACGTCAGAAACCATTATTGCGCGTTCAAAAGT
CGCCTAAGGTCACTATCAGCTAGCAAATATTTCTTGTCAAAAATGCTCCACTGACGTTCCATAAATTCCC
CTCGGTATCCAATTAGAGTCTCATATTCACTCTCAATCCAAATAATCTGCACCGGATCTTCTGGAAGCAC
CATGAAAAAGCCTGAACTCACCGCGACGTCTGTCGAGAAGTTTCTGATCGAAAAGTTCGACAGCGTGTCC
GACCTGATGCAGCTCTCGGAGGGCGAAGAATCTCGTGCTTTCAGCTTCGATGTAGGAGGGCGTGGATATG
TCCTGCGGGTAAATAGCTGCGCCGATGGTTTCTACAAAGATCGTTATGTTTATCGGCACTTTGCATCGGC
CGCGCTCCCGATTCCGGAAGTGCTTGACATTGGGGAGTTTAGCGAGAGCCTGACCTATTGCATCTCCCGC
CGTTCACAGGGTGTCACGTTGCAAGACCTGCCTGAAACCGAACTGCCCGCTGTTCTACAACCGGTCGCGG
AGGCTATGGATGCGATCGCTGCGGCCGATCTTAGCCAGACGAGCGGGTTCGGCCCATTCGGACCGCAAGG
AATCGGTCAATACACTACATGGCGTGATTTCATATGCGCGATTGCTGATCCCCATGTGTATCACTGGCAA
ACTGTGATGGACGACACCGTCAGTGCGTCCGTCGCGCAGGCTCTCGATGAGCTGATGCTTTGGGCCGAGG
ACTGCCCCGAAGTCCGGCACCTCGTGCACGCGGATTTCGGCTCCAACAATGTCCTGACGGACAATGGCCG
CATAACAGCGGTCATTGACTGGAGCGAGGCGATGTTCGGGGATTCCCAATACGAGGTCGCCAACATCTTC
TTCTGGAGGCCGTGGTTGGCTTGTATGGAGCAGCAGACGCGCTACTTCGAGCGGAGGCATCCGGAGCTTG
CAGGATCGCCACGACTCCGGGCGTATATGCTCCGCATTGGTCTTGACCAACTCTATCAGAGCTTGGTTGA
CGGCAATTTCGATGATGCAGCTTGGGCGCAGGGTCGATGCGACGCAATCGTCCGATCCGGAGCCGGGACT
GTCGGGCGTACACAAATCGCCCGCAGAAGCGCGGCCGTCTGGACCGATGGCTGTGTAGAAGTACTCGCCG
ATAGTGGAAACCGACGCCCCAGCACTCGTCCGAGGGCAAAGAAATAGAAGGGCTAAGACCTAAGCTAGCC
TAGAATCCGGCCATGCTAGAGTCCGCAAAAATCACCAGTCTCTCTCTACAAATCTATCTCTCTCTATTTT
TCTCCAGAATAATGTGTGAGTAGTTCCCAGATAAGGGAATTAGGGTTCTTATAGGGTTTCGCTCATGTGT
TGAGCATATAAGAAACCCTTAGTATGTATTTGTATTTGTAAAATACTTCTATCAATAAAATTTCTAATTC
CTAAAACCAAAATCCAGTGACCTTGAGTGACCTAAGCTAGCCTAGTGTCGGGCTAGATAATTAGGCTAAA
CTATCCTTAAGGATTGTAGATAATTAGGCTAAACTATCCTTAAGGTGTCGCGGGGAGAGAGGATTTTGAG
GAAATAATTAATTGAATTACTTGTATTATTGATAAAGTAATTTAGATAAGTTGTTAGTACAACTTATTGC
AACTATGGATAGACAAAAATCACTTATTTTAAGGGGAGAAGTATATAACAACTTATTATAAAATTTCTGA
GCAGCCGGCCTCCTCCAATCAATCATAGAGAGTGGAGCCCATTCTGGAAAACCAAGGAACCCCCAACTTG
CACTGGTGCGGTGGCCCAATTCAAAAAAAACGGGGCCCAGCAAAGTAACGCCGTTGTAACGATTTATCAA
TCCAAACTCAAAAGGCGGCGAGATGCGTTTAACTCCGTGAAATTAACAAACCGCCAACAACTTGCAATTT
GCAACTACCGTTTCCAAGAAGAACTCAACCACACAACGTATCCTATCCCAAACCACACGCAACTAGTGAC
GCGTCATAAGGACACGTGTCACAATTTGACTGGTTAATAATTTCACCGCTTTTGCTATAAATTACCTCCA
ATCCCCTTAGCTTCTTCACAATTCAGTTCCCAACCCTAACAATTCTTGTTCATATCGCTTCTCTCTACTT
TCAAGGTATGATCCAATTTCTCTCTTCTTTCTCTGTAATCCTTTCGTTGAGTTTTGTTTCCGATCAATCA
TAGGTAGTTTTCTTGTTTCGAAGCATGAGATCTAGGAATTTTTTGTGATTTTCCAAAATTGAGATCGGTT
TGAAATTGAATTTTACAGCTTGAATCTCAGATCTTGTTTTATCAATGTTTTCGATGGCTTGCGATGTAGA
TCTATGATAATTGTGGTTCAGTTTTGTTAGGAATCGATTTCGGTTTAGCAATTGCAGATTAATTAGGGTT
TCCAATTGAATTCTTCAGATCCGTTATGGAATTATGTCAAATAATTTATTCAAATTGGAAATTATTGTTA
GATCCACTCTTAATCTGTTTGATCCAAGCTTCAATTAGGGTTTTCACTTGTTTCAATTTCTTGTTATGGA
TTCTGATTTATCTGTTGATGTTAGATCCACTCTTAATCTGTTTGATCCAAGCGTTAATTAGGGTTTTCAC
TTGTTTCAATTTCGTGTGTTGGATTCTGATTTATCTGTTGTTGATGTGATTACAGTCTGAACAATGGGCA
GCCACCACCACCACCACCACAGCGGAATGAGTTCACTGCCGTATAGGCAGCTAAGAAAATCAGGTGGCAC
CGGCGGCAGCGGCGGATCCATGGTGAGCAAGGGCGAGGAGCTGTTCACCGGGGTGGTGCCCATCCTGGTC
GAGCTGGACGGCGACGTAAACGGCCACAAGTTCAGCGTGTCCGGCGAGGGCGAGGGCGATGCCACCTACG
GCAAGCTGACCCTGAAGTTCATCTGCACCACCGGCAAGCTGCCCGTGCCCTGGCCCACCCTCGTGACCAC
CTTCGGCTACGGCCTGATGTGCTTCGCCCGCTACCCCGACCACATGAAGCAGCACGACTTCTTCAAGTCC
GCCATGCCCGAAGGCTACGTCCAGGAGCGCACCATCTTCTTCAAGGACGACGGCAACTACAAGACCCGCG
CCGAGGTGAAGTTCGAGGGCGACACCCTGGTGAACCGCATCGAGCTGAAGGGCATCGACTTCAAGGAGGA
CGGCAACATCCTGGGGCACAAGCTGGAGTACAACTACAACAGCCACAACGTCTATATCATGGCCGACAAG
CAGAAGAACGGCATCAAGGTGAACTTCAAGATCCGCCACAACATCGAGGACGGCAGCGTGCAGCTCGCCG
ACCACTACCAGCAGAACACCCCCATCGGCGACGGCCCCGTGCTGCTGCCCGACAACCACTACCTGAGCTA
CCAGTCCAAGCTGAGCAAAGACCCCAACGAGAAGCGCGATCACATGGTCCTGCTGGAGTTCGTGACCGCC
GCCGGGATCACTCTCGGCATGGACGAGCTGTACAAGAAGGGACTGCAGCCTAAGAAGAAGAGAAAGGTTG
GAGGAGTCGACTCGAGTGCGTAAAATCGATCGTTCAAACATTTGGCAATAAAGTTTCTTAAGATTGAATC
CTGTTGCCGGTCTTGCGATGATTATCATATAATTTCTGTTGAATTACGTTAAGCATGTAATAATTAACAT
GTAATGCATGACGTTATTTATGAGATGGGTTTTTATGATTAGAGTCCCGCAATTATACATTTAATACGCG
ATAGAAAACAAAATATAGCGCGCAAACTAGGATAAATTATCGCGCGCGGTGTCATCTATGTTACTAGATC
TGAGTGACCTAAGCTAGCCTAGTGTCTGAGGCGGCCAACAAACTATTCGTCACGTCGACAAAATTTAGAA
CGAACTTAATTATGATCTCAAATACATTGATACATATCTCATCTAGATCTAGGTTATCATTATGTAAGAA
AGTTTTGACGAATATGGCACGACAAAATGGCTAGACTCGATGTAATTGGTATCTCAACTCAACATTATAC
TTATACCAAACATTAGTTAGACAAAATTTAAACAACTATTTTTTATGTATGCAAGAGTCAGCATATGTAT
AATTGATTCAGAATCGTTTTGACGAGTTCGGATGTAGTAGTAGCCATTATTTAATGTACATACTAATCGT
GAATAGTGAATATGATGAAACATTGTATCTTATTGTATAAATATCCATAAACACATCATGAAAGACACTT
TCTTTCACGGTCTGAATTAATTATGATACAATTCTAATAGAAAACGAATTAAATTACGTTGAATTGTATG
AAATCTAATTGAACAAGCCAACCACGACGACGACTAACGTTGCCTGGATTGACTCGGTTTAAGTTAACCA
CTAAAAAAACGGAGCTGTCATGTAACACGCGGATCGAGCAGGTCACAGTCATGAAGCCATCAAAGCAAAA
GAACTAATCCAAGGGCTGAGATGATTAATTAGTTTAAAAATTAGTTAACACGAGGGAAAAGGCTGTCTGA
CAGCCAGGTCACGTTATCTTTACCTGTGGTCGAAATGATTCGTGTCTGTCGATTTTAATTATTTTTTTGA
AAGGCCGAAAATAAAGTTGTAAGAGATAAACCCGCCTATATAAATTCATATATTTTCCTCTCCGCTTTGA
ATTGTCTCGTTGTCCTCCTCACTTTCATCAGCCGTTTTGAATCTCCGGCGACTTGACAGAGAAGAACAAG
GAAGAAGTCTAAGAGAGAAAGTAAGAGATAATCCAGGAGATTCATTCTCCGTTTTGAATCTTCCTCAATC
TCATCTTCTTCCGCTCTTTCTTTCCAAGGTAATAGGAACTTTCTGGATCTACTTTATTTGCTGGATCTCG
ATCTTGTTTTCTCAATTTCCTTGAGATCTGGAATTCGTTTAATTTGGATCTGTGAACCTCCACTAAATCT
TTTGGTTTTACTAGAATCGATCTAAGTTGACCGATCAGTTAGCTCGATTATAGCTACCAGAATTTGGCTT
GACCTTGATGGAGAGATCCATGTTCATGTTACCTGGGAAATGATTTGTATATGTGAATTGAAATCTGAAC
TGTTGAAGTTAGATTGAATCTGAACACTGTCAATGTTAGATTGAATCTGAACACTGTTTAAGGTTAGATG
AAGTTTGTGTATAGATTCTTCGAAACTTTAGGATTTGTAGTGTCGTACGTTGAACAGAAAGCTATTTCTG
ATTCAATCAGGGTTTATTTGACTGTATTGAACTCTTTTTGTGTGTTTGCAGCTCATAAAAATCTGCCCAC
GACTCACATAGTCCCCCTCAAACACCATGGATCATTATCTTGATATTAGACTTAGACCTGATCCTGAATT
TCCTCCTGCTCAACTTATGTCTGTTCTTTTTGGAAAGCTTCATCAAGCTCTTGTTGCTCAAGGAGGAGAT
AGAATTGGAGTTTCTTTTCCTGATCTTGATGAATCTAGATCTAGACTTGGAGAAAGACTTAGAATTCATG
CTTCTGCTGATGATCTTAGAGCTCTTCTTGCTAGACCTTGGCTTGAAGGACTTAGAGATCATCTTCAATT
TGGAGAACCTGCTGTTGTTCCTCATCCTACTCCTTATAGACAAGTTTCTAGAGTTCAAGCTAAGTCTAAT
CCTGAAAGACTTAGAAGAAGATTGATGAGGAGACATGATCTTTCTGAAGAAGAAGCTAGAAAGAGAATTC
CTGATACTGTTGCTAGAGCTCTTGATCTTCCTTTTGTTACTCTTAGATCTCAATCTACTGGACAACATTT
TAGACTTTTTATTAGACATGGACCTCTTCAAGTTACTGCTGAAGAAGGAGGATTTACTTGTTATGGACTT
TCTAAGGGAGGATTTGTTCCTTGGTTTTGAAAGGTTTGATGAGTACCGGAATCACCAGGGGAATCATATG
AAGATGAAGATGAAATATTTGGTGTGTCAAATAAAAAGCTTGTGTGCTTAAGTTTGTGTTTTTTTCTTGG
CTTGTTGTGTTATGAATTTGTGGCTTTTTCTAATATTAAATGAATGTAAGATCTCATTATAATGAATAAA
CAAATGTTTCTATAATCCATTGTGAATGTTTTGTTGGATCTCTTCTGCAGCATATAACTACTGTATGTGC
TATGGTATGGACTATGGAATATGATTAAAGATAAGTGAGTGACCTAAGCTAGCCTAGTGTCTCTGTCTGT
GAGACCTCTGGTTTAAACTATCAGTGTTTGACAGGATATATTGGCGGGTAAACCTAAGAGAAAAGAGCGT
TTATTAGAATAATCGGATATTTAAAAGGGCGTGAAAAGGTTTATCCGTTCGTCCATTTGTATGTGCATGC
CAACCACAGGGTTCCCCTCGGGATCAAAGTACTTTGATCCAACCCCTCCGCTGCTATAGTGCAGTCGGCT
TCTGACGTTCAGTGCAGCCTTCTTCTGAAAACGACATGTCGCACAAGTCCTAAGTTACGCGACAGGCTGC
CGCCCTGCCCTTTTCCTGGCGTTTTCTTGTCGCGTGTTTTAGTCGCATAAAGTAGAATACTTGCGACTAG
AACCGGAGACATTACGCCATGAACAAGAGCGCCGCCGCTGGCCTGCTGGGCTATGCCCGCGTCAGCACCG
ACGACCAGGACTTGACCAACCAACGGGCCGAACTGCACGCGGCCGGCTGCACCAAGCTGTTTTCCGAGAA
GATCACCGGCACCAGGCGCGACCGCCCGGAGCTGGCCAGGATGCTTGACCACCTACGCCCTGGCGACGTT
GTGACAGTGACCAGGCTAGACCGCCTGGCCCGCAGCACCCGCGACCTACTGGACATTGCCGAGCGCATCC
AGGAGGCCGGCGCGGGCCTGCGTAGCCTGGCAGAGCCGTGGGCCGACACCACCACGCCGGCCGGCCGCAT
GGTGTTGACCGTGTTCGCCGGCATTGCCGAGTTCGAGCGTTCCCTAATCATCGACCGCACCCGGAGCGGG
CGCGAGGCCGCCAAGGCCCGAGGCGTGAAGTTTGGCCCCCGCCCTACCCTCACCCCGGCACAGATCGCGC
ACGCCCGCGAGCTGATCGACCAGGAAGGCCGCACCGTGAAAGAGGCGGCTGCACTGCTTGGCGTGCATCG
CTCGACCCTGTACCGCGCACTTGAGCGCAGCGAGGAAGTGACGCCCACCGAGGCCAGGCGGCGCGGTGCC
TTCCGTGAGGACGCATTGACCGAGGCCGACGCCCTGGCGGCCGCCGAGAATGAACGCCAAGAGGAACAAG
CATGAAACCGCACCAGGACGGCCAGGACGAACCGTTTTTCATTACCGAAGAGATCGAGGCGGAGATGATC
GCGGCCGGGTACGTGTTCGAGCCGCCCGCGCACATCTCAACCGTGCGGCTGCATGAAATCCTGGCCGGTT
TGTCTGATGCCAAGCTGGCGGCCTGGCCGGCCAGCTTGGCCGCTGAAGAAACCGAGCGCCGCCGTCTAAA
AAGGTGATGTGTATTTGAGTAAAACAGCTTGCGTCATGCGGTCGCTGCGTATATGATGCGATGAGTAAAT
AAACAAATACGCAAGGGGAACGCATGAAGGTTATCGCTGTACTTAACCAGAAAGGCGGGTCAGGCAAGAC
GACCATCGCAACCCATCTAGCCCGCGCCCTGCAACTCGCCGGGGCCGATGTTCTGTTAGTCGATTCCGAT
CCCCAGGGCAGTGCCCGCGATTGGGCGGCCGTGCGGGAAGATCAACCGCTAACCGTTGTCGGCATCGACC
GCCCGACGATTGACCGCGACGTGAAGGCCATCGGCCGGCGCGACTTCGTAGTGATCGACGGAGCGCCCCA
GGCGGCGGACTTGGCTGTGTCCGCGATCAAGGCAGCCGACTTCGTGCTGATTCCGGTGCAGCCAAGCCCT
TACGACATATGGGCCACCGCCGACCTGGTGGAGCTGGTTAAGCAGCGCATTGAGGTCACGGATGGAAGGC
TACAAGCGGCCTTTGTCGTGTCGCGGGCGATCAAAGGCACGCGCATCGGCGGTGAGGTTGCCGAGGCGCT
GGCCGGGTACGAGCTGCCCATTCTTGAGTCCCGTATCACGCAGCGCGTGAGCTACCCAGGCACTGCCGCC
GCCGGCACAACCGTTCTTGAATCAGAACCCGAGGGCGACGCTGCCCGCGAGGTCCAGGCGCTGGCCGCTG
AAATTAAATCAAAACTCATTTGAGTTAATGAGGTAAAGAGAAAATGAGCAAAAGCACAAACACGCTAAGT
GCCGGCCGTCCGAGCGCACGCAGCAGCAAGGCTGCAACGTTGGCCAGCCTGGCAGACACGCCAGCCATGA
AGCGGGTCAACTTTCAGTTGCCGGCGGAGGATCACACCAAGCTGAAGATGTACGCGGTACGCCAAGGCAA
GACCATTACCGAGCTGCTATCTGAATACATCGCGCAGCTACCAGAGTAAATGAGCAAATGAATAAATGAG
TAGATGAATTTTAGCGGCTAAAGGAGGCGGCATGGAAAATCAAGAACAACCAGGCACCGACGCCGTGGAA
TGCCCCATGTGTGGAGGAACGGGCGGTTGGCCAGGCGTAAGCGGCTGGGTTGCCTGCCGGCCCTGCAATG
GCACTGGAACCCCCAAGCCCGAGGAATCGGCGTGAGCGGTCGCAAACCATCCGGCCCGGTACAAATCGGC
GCGGCGCTGGGTGATGACCTGGTGGAGAAGTTGAAGGCCGCGCAGGCCGCCCAGCGGCAACGCATCGAGG
CAGAAGCACGCCCCGGTGAATCGTGGCAAGCGGCCGCTGATCGAATCCGCAAAGAATCCCGGCAACCGCC
GGCAGCCGGTGCGCCGTCGATTAGGAAGCCGCCCAAGGGCGACGAGCAACCAGATTTTTTCGTTCCGATG
CTCTATGACGTGGGCACCCGCGATAGTCGCAGCATCATGGACGTGGCCGTTTTCCGTCTGTCGAAGCGTG
ACCGACGAGCTGGCGAGGTGATCCGCTACGAGCTTCCAGACGGGCACGTAGAGGTTTCCGCAGGGCCGGC
CGGCATGGCCAGTGTGTGGGATTACGACCTGGTACTGATGGCGGTTTCCCATCTAACCGAATCCATGAAC
CGATACCGGGAAGGGAAGGGAGACAAGCCCGGCCGCGTGTTCCGTCCACACGTTGCGGACGTACTCAAGT
TCTGCCGGCGAGCCGATGGCGGAAAGCAGAAAGACGACCTGGTAGAAACCTGCATTCGGTTAAACACCAC
GCACGTTGCCATGCAGCGTACGAAGAAGGCCAAGAACGGCCGCCTGGTGACGGTATCCGAGGGTGAAGCC
TTGATTAGCCGCTACAAGATCGTAAAGAGCGAAACCGGGCGGCCGGAGTACATCGAGATCGAGCTAGCTG
ATTGGATGTACCGCGAGATCACAGAAGGCAAGAACCCGGACGTGCTGACGGTTCACCCCGATTACTTTTT
GATCGATCCCGGCATCGGCCGTTTTCTCTACCGCCTGGCACGCCGCGCCGCAGGCAAGGCAGAAGCCAGA
TGGTTGTTCAAGACGATCTACGAACGCAGTGGCAGCGCCGGAGAGTTCAAGAAGTTCTGTTTCACCGTGC
GCAAGCTGATCGGGTCAAATGACCTGCCGGAGTACGATTTGAAGGAGGAGGCGGGGCAGGCTGGCCCGAT
CCTAGTCATGCGCTACCGCAACCTGATCGAGGGCGAAGCATCCGCCGGTTCCTAATGTACGGAGCAGATG
CTAGGGCAAATTGCCCTAGCAGGGGAAAAAGGTCGAAAAGGACTCTTTCCTGTGGATAGCACGTACATTG
GGAACCCAAAGCCGTACATTGGGAACCGGAACCCGTACATTGGGAACCCAAAGCCGTACATTGGGAACCG
GTCACACATGTAAGTGACTGATATAAAAGAGAAAAAAGGCGATTTTTCCGCCTAAAACTCTTTAAAACTT
ATTAAAACTCTTAAAACCCGCCTGGCCTGTGCATAACTGTCTGGCCAGCGCACAGCCGAAGAGCTGCAAA
AAGCGCCTACCCTTCGGTCGCTGCGCTCCCTACGCCCCGCCGCTTCGCGTCGGCCTATCGCGGCCGCTGG
CCGCTCAAAAATGGCTGGCCTACGGCCAGGCAATCTACCAGGGCGCGGACAAGCCGCGCCGTCGCCACTC
GACCGCCGGCGCCCACATCAAGGCACCCTGCCTCGCGCGTTTCGGTGATGACGGTGAAAACCTCTGACAC
ATGCAGCTCCCGGAGACAGTCACAGCTTGTCTGTAAGCGGATGCCGGGAGCAGACAAGCCCGTCAGGGCG
CGTCAGCGGGTGTTGGCGGGTGTCGGGGCGCAGCCATGACCCAGTCACGTAGCGATAGCGGAGTGTATAC
TGGCTTAACTATGCGGCATCAGAGCAGATTGTACTGAGAGTGCACCATATGCGGTGTGAAATACCGCACA
GATGCGTAAGGAGAAAATACCGCATCAGGCGCTCTTCCGCTTCCTCGCTCACTGACTCGCTGCGCTCGGT
CGTTCGGCTGCGGCGAGCGGTATCAGCTCACTCAAAGGCGGTAATACGGTTATCCACAGAATCAGGGGAT
AACGCAGGAAAGAACATGTGAGCAAAAGGCCAGCAAAAGGCCAGGAACCGTAAAAAGGCCGCGTTGCTGG
CGTTTTTCCATAGGCTCCGCCCCCCTGACGAGCATCACAAAAATCGACGCTCAAGTCAGAGGTGGCGAAA
CCCGACAGGACTATAAAGATACCAGGCGTTTCCCCCTGGAAGCTCCCTCGTGCGCTCTCCTGTTCCGACC
CTGCCGCTTACCGGATACCTGTCCGCCTTTCTCCCTTCGGGAAGCGTGGCGCTTTCTCATAGCTCACGCT
GTAGGTATCTCAGTTCGGTGTAGGTCGTTCGCTCCAAGCTGGGCTGTGTGCACGAACCCCCCGTTCAGCC
CGACCGCTGCGCCTTATCCGGTAACTATCGTCTTGAGTCCAACCCGGTAAGACACGACTTATCGCCACTG
GCAGCAGCCACTGGTAACAGGATTAGCAGAGCGAGGTATGTAGGCGGTGCTACAGAGTTCTTGAAGTGGT
GGCCTAACTACGGCTACACTAGAAGGACAGTATTTGGTATCTGCGCTCTGCTGAAGCCAGTTACCTTCGG
AAAAAGAGTTGGTAGCTCTTGATCCGGCAAACAAACCACCGCTGGTAGCGGTGGTTTTTTTGTTTGCAAG
CAGCAGATTACGCGCAGAAAAAAAGGATCTCAAGAAGATCCTTTGATCTTTTCTACGGGGTCTGACGCTC
ATAAAATCATTATTTGCCATCCAGCTGATATCCCCTATAGTGAGTCGTATTACATGGTCATAGCTGTTTC
CTGGCAGCTCTGGCCCGTGTCTCAAAATCTCTGATGTTACATTGCACAAGATAAAAATATATCATCATGA
ACAATAAAACTGTCTGCTTACATAAACAGTAATACAAGGGGTGTTATGAGCCATATTCAACGGGAAACGT
CGAGGCCGCGATTAAATTCCAACATGGATGCTGATTTATATGGGTATAAATGGGCTCGCGATAATGTCGG
GCAATCAGGTGCGACAATCTATCGCTTGTATGGGAAGCCCGATGCGCCAGAGTTGTTTCTGAAACATGGC
AAAGGTAGCGTTGCCAATGATGTTACAGATGAGATGGTCAGACTAAACTGGCTGACGGAATTTATGCCTC
TTCCGACCATCAAGCATTTTATCCGTACTCCTGATGATGCATGGTTACTCACCACTGCGATCCCCGGAAA
AACAGCATTCCAGGTATTAGAAGAATATCCTGATTCAGGTGAAAATATTGTTGATGCGCTGGCAGTGTTC
CTGCGCCGGTTGCATTCGATTCCTGTTTGTAATTGTCCTTTTAACAGCGATCGCGTATTTCGTCTTGCTC
AGGCGCAATCACGAATGAATAACGGTTTGGTTGATGCGAGTGATTTTGATGACGAGCGTAATGGCTGGCC
TGTTGAACAAGTCTGGAAAGAAATGCATAAACTTTTGCCATTCTCACCGGATTCAGTCGTCACTCATGGT
GATTTCTCACTTGATAACCTTATTTTTGACGAGGGGAAATTAATAGGTTGTATTGATGTTGGACGAGTCG
GAATCGCAGACCGATACCAGGATCTTGCCATCCTATGGAACTGCCTCGGTGAGTTTTCTCCTTCATTACA
GAAACGGCTTTTTCAAAAATATGGTATTGATAATCCTGATATGAATAAATTGCAGTTTCATTTGATGCTC
GATGAGTTTTTCTAATCAGAATTGGTTAATTGGTTGTAACACTGGCAGAGCATTACGCTGACTTGACGGG
ACGGCGCAAGCTCATGACCAAAATCCCTTAACGTGAGTTACGCGTCGTTCCACTGAGCGTCAGACCCCTG
CCGGTAACATGAGCAAAGTCTGCCGCCTTACAACGGCTCTCCCGCTGACGCCGTCCCGGACTGATGGGCT
GCCTGTATCGAGTGGTGATTTTGTGCCGAGCTGCCGGTCGGGGAGCTGTTGGCTGGCTGGTGGCAGGATA
TATTGTGGTGTAAACAAATTGACGCTTAGACGGATTACGGGTCTCAGCGGTACGGCGGGATCATGAGCGG
AGAATTAAGGGAGTCACGTTATGACC
Features (pLannotate 1.2.2; 20 found; start..end, strand, type, name):
     78..261     +  promoter       NOS promoter: nopaline synthase promoter NOS promoter
    282..1307    +  CDS            HygR: hygromycin B phosphotransferase confers resistance to hygromycin
   1399..1558    +  polyA_signal   CaMV poly(A) signal (fragment): cauliflower mosaic virus polyadenylation signal
   2802..2820    +  CDS            9xHis (fragment): 9xHis affinity tag
   2830..2857    +  ncRNA          CRISPR-DR4: Accession: RF01317 - CRISPR RNA direct repeat element
   2890..3606    +  CDS            mCitrine: mCitrine is a basic (constitutively fluorescent) yellow fluorescent protein published in 2001, derived from Aequorea victoria.
   3668..3920    +  terminator     NOS terminator: nopaline synthase terminator and poly(A) signal
   5417..5977    +  CDS            cas6f: CAS6_PSEAB - Also known as csy4. Experimental evidence at protein level: Swiss-Prot protein existence level 1. CRISPR (clustered regularly interspaced short palindromic repeat) is an adaptive immune system that provides protection against mobile genetic elements (viruses, transposable elements and conjugative plasmids). CRISPR clusters contain sequences complementary to antecedent mobile elements and target invading nucleic acids. CRISPR clusters are transcribed and processed into CRISPR RNA (crRNA). Processes pre-crRNA into individual crRNA units. Absolutely required for crRNA production or s
   6017..6265    +  terminator     HSP terminator: efficient transcription terminator from the Arabidopsis thaliana heat shock protein 18.2 gene (Nagaya et al., 2010)
   6329..6353    +  misc_feature   RB T-DNA repeat: right border repeat from nopaline C58 T-DNA
   6693..7094    +  CDS            Y4CG_SINFN (fragment): Protein inferred from homology: Swiss-Prot protein existence level 3. From Sinorhizobium fredii (strain NBRC 101917 / NGR234).
   7654..8283    +  CDS            pVS1 StaA: stability protein from the Pseudomonas plasmid pVS1 (Heeb et al., 2000)
   8712..9785    +  CDS            pVS1 RepA: replication protein from the Pseudomonas plasmid pVS1 (Heeb et al., 2000)
   9851..10045   +  rep_origin     pVS1 oriV: origin of replication for the Pseudomonas plasmid pVS1 (Heeb et al., 2000)
  10248..10287   +  CDS            rop (fragment): Rop protein, which maintains plasmids at low copy number; rop
  10389..10529   +  misc_feature   bom: basis of mobility region from pBR322
  10715..11303   -  rep_origin     ori: high-copy-number ColE1/pMB1/pBR322/pUC origin of replication
  11374..11392   -  promoter       T7 promoter: promoter for bacteriophage T7 RNA polymerase
  11526..12335   +  CDS            KanR: aminoglycoside phosphotransferase; aph(3')-Ia; confers resistance to kanamycin in bacteria or G418 (Geneticin®) in eukaryotes
  12591..12615   +  misc_feature   LB T-DNA repeat: left border repeat from nopaline C58 T-DNA
