[The description below was written by a language model from this plasmid's Addgene catalogue record and pLannotate feature annotations shown in this document.]
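Description:
pMB20 is a 12.7 kb binary T-DNA vector for plant expression, assembled by Golden Gate cloning in the LIIIβ F A-B backbone. It is one of the constructs used in a quantitative assay for RNA-guided genome editing efficiency in Lotus callus. It replicates in E. coli from a high-copy ColE1/pUC-type origin. A pVS1 replicon (oriV, RepA and the StaA stability protein) supports maintenance in Agrobacterium, and a pBR322 bom site is also present. Bacterial selection is by kanamycin through an aph(3')-Ia gene located outside the T-DNA.

Between the nopaline-type left and right border repeats, the annotated T-DNA carries three units. The first is a plant selection cassette with the NOS promoter driving hygromycin phosphotransferase, followed by a CaMV polyadenylation signal. The second is a yellow fluorescent reporter, listed in the catalogue as mEYFP and annotated as mCitrine, which ends in the NOS terminator. Immediately upstream of it are a short His-tag-like fragment and a CRISPR direct repeat element of the kind recognised by Csy4. The third is the Csy4 (Cas6f) coding sequence from Pseudomonas aeruginosa, followed by the Arabidopsis HSP18.2 terminator. Csy4 is an endoribonuclease that cleaves at its cognate repeat hairpin and is commonly used to release individual guide RNAs from a longer transcript.

The stated purpose is "Csy4 with 5' and 3' targets (I)" without any Cas nuclease, which suggests a no-nuclease control in the assay, although the record does not say so explicitly. Several stretches of the T-DNA are unannotated, so the promoters driving the reporter and Csy4, and the exact arrangement of the target sites, are not stated.
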