Addgene plasmid #223004: pMB20
Purpose: Csy4 with 5' and 3' targets (I) and without Cas for Lotus callus assay
Depositing lab: Martin Parniske. Depositing organization: Ludwig-Maximilians-Universitaet Muenchen (LMU). Publication: A quantitative assay for the efficiency of RNA-guided genome editing in plants. Bircheneder M, Schreiber T, Tissier A, Parniske M. Plant J. 2024 Sep;119(5):2564-2577. doi: 10.1111/tpj.16931. Epub 2024 Jul 20. PubMed 39032106.
Backbone
  Vector backbone: LIIIβ F A-B - BB53
  Backbone manufacturer: Binder et al., 2014
  Vector type: Plant Expression, CRISPR
  Selectable markers: Hygromycin ; mEYFP
Growth in bacteria
  Bacterial resistance: Kanamycin, 50 μg/mL
  Growth temperature: 37°C
  Growth strain: DH5alpha
  Copy number: High Copy
Gene/Insert
  Gene/Insert name: Csy4 with 5' and 3' targets (I)
  Cloning method: Golden Gate
  Sequencing primers: 5′ GGTGGCAGGATATATTGTGGTG; 3′ CGCTCTTTTCTCTTAGGTTTACCC
Terms and licenses: Academic/Nonprofit Terms; Industry Terms: Not Available to Industry
How to cite: pMB20 was a gift from Martin Parniske (Addgene plasmid # 223004 ; http://n2t.net/addgene:223004 ; RRID:Addgene_223004)
